Addgene plasmid #121489: pGIPz-mPD-L1 3SA
Purpose: Expression of mouse PD-L1 3SA
Depositing lab: Mien-Chie Hung. Depositing organization: University of Texas MD Anderson Cancer Center. Publication: Glycosylation and stabilization of programmed death ligand-1 suppresses T-cell activity. Li CW, Lim SO, Xia W, Lee HH, Chan LC, Kuo CW, Khoo KH, Chang SS, Cha JH, Kim T, Hsu JL, Wu Y, Hsu JM, Yamaguchi H, Ding Q, Wang Y, Yao J, Lee CC, Wu HJ, Sahin AA, Allison JP, Yu D, Hortobagyi GN, Hung MC. Nat Commun. 2016 Aug 30;7:12632. doi: 10.1038/ncomms12632. PubMed 27572267.
Backbone
  Vector backbone: pGIPz
  Vector type: Mammalian Expression, Lentiviral
  Selectable markers: Puromycin
Growth in bacteria
  Bacterial resistance: Ampicillin, 100 μg/mL
  Growth temperature: 37°C
  Growth strain: NEB Stable
  Copy number: High Copy
Gene/Insert
  Gene/Insert name: PD-L1 3SA (alt name: B7H1)
  Species: M. musculus (mouse)
  Mutation: S175A, T179A, S183A
  Promoter: CMV
  Tag / fusion protein: Flag (C terminal on insert)
  Cloning method: Restriction Enzyme; 5′ cloning site NA (unknown if destroyed); 3′ cloning site NA (unknown if destroyed)
  Sequencing primers: 5′ CMV-5'
Terms and licenses: Academic/Nonprofit Terms; Industry Terms: Not Available to Industry
How to cite: pGIPz-mPD-L1 3SA was a gift from Mien-Chie Hung (Addgene plasmid # 121489 ; http://n2t.net/addgene:121489 ; RRID:Addgene_121489)
