[The description below was written by a language model from this plasmid's Addgene catalogue record and pLannotate feature annotations shown in this document.]
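Description:
pGIPz-mPD-L1 3SA is an HIV-1-based, self-inactivating lentiviral expression plasmid built on the pGIPz backbone for delivering a mutant mouse PD-L1 (Cd274, also called B7H1) into mammalian cells. In bacteria it is maintained through a high-copy ColE1/pUC-type origin with ampicillin resistance. An f1 origin and an EM7-driven bleomycin/Zeocin resistance gene are also annotated. The transfer cassette is flanked by a truncated 5' LTR and a ΔU3 3' LTR and carries the Ψ packaging signal, a gag fragment, the RRE for Rev-dependent RNA export, and the cPPT/CTS, so the genome can be packaged when helper functions are supplied in trans.

Inside the viral unit, the CMV enhancer and promoter drive the mouse PD-L1 open reading frame. The catalogue entry describes it as carrying three alanine substitutions (S175A, T179A, S183A) and a C-terminal Flag tag; the tag is not annotated separately in the feature table. An EMCV IRES follows and links puromycin N-acetyltransferase to the same transcript, so puromycin selection enriches for cells expressing the insert. Downstream lie the 5' and 3' miR-30a flanking sequences inherited from the shRNAmir design of pGIPz. No hairpin between them is annotated, and the record does not state whether one is present. A WPRE precedes the 3' LTR to enhance transcript expression.

Outside the LTRs, the table also shows an SV40 promoter-driven hygromycin resistance cassette, although puromycin is the only mammalian marker listed. The stated purpose is expression of mouse PD-L1 3SA. The associated publication concerns glycosylation and stabilization of PD-L1, but the record does not explain the functional effect of the three mutations.
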