Features (pLannotate 1.2.2; 35 found; start..end, strand, type, name):
     84..387     +  enhancer       CMV enhancer: human cytomegalovirus immediate early enhancer
    388..591     +  promoter       CMV promoter: human cytomegalovirus (CMV) immediate early promoter
    689..1558    +  CDS            Cd274: PD1L1_MOUSE - Also known as B7h1, Pdcd1l1, Pdcd1lg1, Pdl1. Experimental evidence at protein level: Swiss-Prot protein existence level 1. The PDCD1-mediated inhibitory pathway is exploited by tumors to attenuate anti-tumor immunity and escape destruction by the immune system, thereby facilitating tumor survival (PubMed:12218188, PubMed:27281199). The interaction with PDCD1/PD-1 inhibits cytotoxic T lymphocytes (CTLs) effector function (PubMed:12218188). The blockage of the PDCD1-mediated pathway results in the reversal of the exhausted T- cell phenotype and the normalization of the anti-tumor r
   1621..2193    +  misc_feature   IRES: internal ribosome entry site (IRES) of the encephalomyocarditis virus (EMCV)
   2202..2798    +  CDS            PuroR: puromycin N-acetyltransferase; pac from Streptomyces alboniger; confers resistance to puromycin
   2805..2898    +  ncRNA          5' miR-30a: sequence upstream of the 71-nt precursor of the human miR-30a microRNA (Zeng et al., 2002) miRNA
   2924..3036    +  ncRNA          3' miR-30a: sequence downstream of the 71-nt precursor of the human miR-30a microRNA (Zeng et al., 2002) miRNA
   3131..3149    -  promoter       T7 promoter: promoter for bacteriophage T7 RNA polymerase
   3169..3757    +  misc_feature   WPRE: woodchuck hepatitis virus posttranscriptional regulatory element
   3774..3962    +  CDS            nef (fragment): NEF_HV1Z2 - Experimental evidence at protein level: Swiss-Prot protein existence level 1. Extracellular Nef protein targets CD4(+) T-lymphocytes for apoptosis by interacting with CXCR4 surface receptors. From Human immunodeficiency virus type 1 group M subtype D (isolate Z2/CDC-Z34) (HIV-1).
   3964..4197    +  LTR            3' LTR (ΔU3): self-inactivating 3' long terminal repeat (LTR) from HIV-1
   4304..4528    +  polyA_signal   bGH poly(A) signal: bovine growth hormone polyadenylation signal
   4532..4553    +  promoter       SV40 promoter (fragment): SV40 enhancer and early promoter
   4574..5002    +  rep_origin     f1 ori (sequence partly withheld): f1 bacteriophage origin of replication; arrow indicates direction of (+) strand synthesis
   5016..5345    +  promoter       SV40 promoter: SV40 enhancer and early promoter
   5394..6419    +  CDS            HygR: aminoglycoside phosphotransferase from E. coli; aph(4)-Ia; confers resistance to hygromycin
   6429..6554    +  CDS            ble (fragment): BLE_KLEPN - Experimental evidence at protein level: Swiss-Prot protein existence level 1. Binding protein with a strong affinity to the bleomycin family of antibiotics. Binds to CL990; an antimitotic-antibiotic compound. From Klebsiella pneumoniae.
   6549..6670    +  polyA_signal   SV40 poly(A) signal: SV40 polyadenylation signal
   6741..6763    -  protein_bind   lac operator (fragment): The lac repressor binds to the lac operator to inhibit transcription in E. coli. This inhibition can be relieved by adding lactose or isopropyl-β-D-thiogalactopyranoside (IPTG). lac repressor encoded by lacI
   6767..6797    -  promoter       lac promoter: promoter for the E. coli lac operon
   6812..6833    -  protein_bind   CAP binding site: CAP binding activates transcription in the presence of cAMP. E. coli catabolite activator protein
   6846..6938    -  CDS            lacI (fragment): lac repressor; lacI; The lac repressor binds to the lac operator to inhibit transcription in E. coli. This inhibition can be relieved by adding lactose or isopropyl-β-D-thiogalactopyranoside (IPTG).
   7121..7709    -  rep_origin     ori: high-copy-number ColE1/pMB1/pBR322/pUC origin of replication
   7880..8740    -  CDS            AmpR: β-lactamase; bla; confers resistance to ampicillin, carbenicillin, and related antibiotics
   8741..8845    -  promoter       AmpR promoter: bla
   8893..9027    +  polyA_signal   SV40 poly(A) signal: SV40 polyadenylation signal
   9194..9523    +  CDS            nef (fragment): NEF_HV1BR - Experimental evidence at protein level: Swiss-Prot protein existence level 1. Extracellular Nef protein targets CD4(+) T-lymphocytes for apoptosis by interacting with CXCR4 surface receptors (PubMed:14990729). From Human immunodeficiency virus type 1 group M subtype B (isolate BRU/LAI) (HIV-1).
   9571..9828    +  LTR            5' LTR (truncated): truncated 5' long terminal repeat (LTR) from HIV-1
   9875..10000   +  misc_feature   HIV-1 Ψ: packaging signal of human immunodeficiency virus type 1
   9984..10322   +  CDS            HIV-1 gag (fragment): gag protein from human immunodeficiency virus 1; gag
  10497..10730   +  misc_feature   RRE: The Rev response element (RRE) of HIV-1 allows for Rev-dependent mRNA export from the nucleus to the cytoplasm.
  11107..11207   +  CDS            Rev (fragment): human immunodeficiency virus 1 (HIV-1) Rev protein; rev; enhances nuclear export of unspliced and incompletely spliced viral mRNAs
  11257..11374   +  misc_feature   cPPT/CTS: central polypurine tract and central termination sequence of HIV-1
  11439..11813   -  CDS            BleoR: antibiotic-binding protein; Sh ble from Streptoalloteichus hindustanus; confers resistance to bleomycin, phleomycin, and Zeocin™
  11833..11880   -  promoter       EM7 promoter: synthetic bacterial promoter&nbsp
>Addgene plasmid #121489 | pGIPz-mPD-L1 3SA | addgene full sequence | sequence record 236079 | Addgene NGS Result
CTAGACGTATTACCGCCATGCATTAGTTATTAATAGTAATCAATTACGGGGTCATTAGTTCATAGCCCAT
ATATGGAGTTCCGCGTTACATAACTTACGGTAAATGGCCCGCCTGGCTGACCGCCCAACGACCCCCGCCC
ATTGACGTCAATAATGACGTATGTTCCCATAGTAACGCCAATAGGGACTTTCCATTGACGTCAATGGGTG
GAGTATTTACGGTAAACTGCCCACTTGGCAGTACATCAAGTGTATCATATGCCAAGTACGCCCCCTATTG
ACGTCAATGACGGTAAATGGCCCGCCTGGCATTATGCCCAGTACATGACCTTATGGGACTTTCCTACTTG
GCAGTACATCTACGTATTAGTCATCGCTATTACCATGGTGATGCGGTTTTGGCAGTACATCAATGGGCGT
GGATAGCGGTTTGACTCACGGGGATTTCCAAGTCTCCACCCCATTGACGTCAATGGGAGTTTGTTTTGGC
ACCAAAATCAACGGGACTTTCCAAAATGTCGTAACAACTCCGCCCCATTGACGCAAATGGGCGGTAGGCG
TGTACGGTGGGAGGTCTATATAAGCAGAGCTCGTTTAGTGAACCGTCAGATCGCCTGGAGACGCCATCCA
CGCTGTTTTGACCTCCATAGAAGACACCGACTCTACTAGAGGATCTGCCACCATCGATATGAGGATATTT
GCTGGCATTATATTCACAGCCTGCTGTCACTTGCTACGGGCGTTTACTATCACGGCTCCAAAGGACTTGT
ACGTGGTGGAGTATGGCAGCAACGTCACGATGGAGTGCAGATTCCCTGTAGAACGGGAGCTGGACCTGCT
TGCGTTAGTGGTGTACTGGGAAAAGGAAGATGAGCAAGTGATTCAGTTTGTGGCAGGAGAGGAGGACCTT
AAGCCTCAGCACAGCAACTTCAGGGGGAGAGCCTCGCTGCCAAAGGACCAGCTTTTGAAGGGAAATGCTG
CCCTTCAGATCACAGACGTCAAGCTGCAGGACGCAGGCGTTTACTGCTGCATAATCAGCTACGGTGGTGC
GGACTACAAGCGAATCACGCTGAAAGTCAATGCCCCATACCGCAAAATCAACCAGAGAATTTCCGTGGAT
CCAGCCACTTCTGAGCATGAACTAATATGTCAGGCCGAGGGTTATCCAGAAGCTGAGGTAATCTGGACAA
ACAGTGACCACCAACCCGTGGCTGGGAAGAGAGCTGTCACCACTGCCCGGACAGAGGGGATGCTTCTCAA
TGTGACCAGCAGTCTGAGGGTCAACGCCACAGCGAATGATGTTTTCTACTGTACGTTTTGGAGATCACAG
CCAGGGCAAAACCACACAGCGGAGCTGATCATCCCAGAACTGCCTGCAACACATCCTCCACAGAACAGGA
CTCACTGGGTGCTTCTGGGATCCATCCTGTTGTTCCTCATTGTAGTGTCCACGGTCCTCCTCTTCTTGAG
AAAACAAGTGAGAATGCTAGATGTGGAGAAATGTGGCGTTGAAGATACAAGCTCAAAAAACCGAAATGAT
ACACAATTCGAGGAGACGGACTACAAAGACGATGACGACAAGTGAGCTAGCTAATGTACAAGTAGCGGCC
GCAAATTCCGCCCCTCTCCCTCCCCCCCCCCTAACGTTACTGGCCGAAGCCGCTTGGAATAAGGCCGGTG
TGCGTTTGTCTATATGTTATTTTCCACCATATTGCCGTCTTTTGGCAATGTGAGGGCCCGGAAACCTGGC
CCTGTCTTCTTGACGAGCATTCCTAGGGGTCTTTCCCCTCTCGCCAAAGGAATGCAAGGTCTGTTGAATG
TCGTGAAGGAAGCAGTTCCTCTGGAAGCTTCTTGAAGACAAACAACGTCTGTAGCGACCCTTTGCAGGCA
GCGGAACCCCCCACCTGGCGACAGGTGCCTCTGCGGCCAAAAGCCACGTGTATAAGATACACCTGCAAAG
GCGGCACAACCCCAGTGCCACGTTGTGAGTTGGATAGTTGTGGAAAGAGTCAAATGGCTCTCCTCAAGCG
TATTCAACAAGGGGCTGAAGGATGCCCAGAAGGTACCCCATTGTATGGGATCTGATCTGGGGCCTCGGTG
CACATGCTTTACATGTGTTTAGTCGAGGTTAAAAAAACGTCTAGGCCCCCCGAACCACGGGGACGTGGTT
TTCCTTTGAAAAACACGATAATACCATGGCCACCGAGTACAAGCCCACGGTGCGCCTCGCCACCCGCGAC
GACGTCCCCCGGGCCGTACGCACCCTCGCCGCCGCGTTCGCCGACTACCCCGCCACGCGCCACACCGTCG
ACCCGGACCGCCACATCGAGCGGGTCACCGAGCTGCAAGAACTCTTCCTCACGCGCGTCGGGCTCGACAT
CGGCAAGGTGTGGGTCGCGGACGACGGCGCCGCGGTGGCGGTCTGGACCACGCCGGAGAGCGTCGAAGCG
GGGGCGGTGTTCGCCGAGATCGGCTCGCGCATGGCCGAGTTGAGCGGTTCCCGGCTGGCCGCGCAGCAAC
AGATGGAAGGCCTCCTGGCGCCGCACCGGCCCAAGGAGCCCGCGTGGTTCCTGGCCACCGTCGGCGTCTC
GCCCGACCACCAGGGCAAGGGTCTGGGCAGCGCCGTCGTGCTCCCCGGAGTGGAGGCGGCCGAGCGCGCT
GGGGTGCCCGCCTTCCTGGAGACCTCCGCGCCCCGCAACCTCCCCTTCTACGAGCGGCTCGGCTTCACCG
TCACCGCCGACGTCGAGGTGCCCGAAGGACCGCGCACCTGGTGCATGACCCGCAAGCCCGGTGCCTGAGT
TTGTTTGAATGAGGCTTCAGTACTTTACAGAATCGTTGCCTGCACATCTTGGAAACACTTGCTGGGATTA
CTTCTTCAGGTTAACCCAACAGAAGGCTCGAGGTAACCGGATCCTGATCAGAATTCAAGGGGCTACTTTA
GGAGCAATTATCTTGTTTACTAAAACTGAATACCTTGCTATCTCTTTGATACATTTTTACAAAGCTGAAT
TAAAATGGTATAAATTAAATCACTTTTTTCAATTGGAAGACTAATGCGGCCGGCCATTACTCCGTCTCGT
GTCTTGTTGCATATGTCTGCTGGTTTGTTTGATGTTGTTTGCGGGCGGGCCCTATAGTGAGTCGTATTAC
CTAGGACGCGTCTGGAACAATCAACCTCTGGATTACAAAATTTGTGAAAGATTGACTGGTATTCTTAACT
ATGTTGCTCCTTTTACGCTATGTGGATACGCTGCTTTAATGCCTTTGTATCATGCTATTGCTTCCCGTAT
GGCTTTCATTTTCTCCTCCTTGTATAAATCCTGGTTGCTGTCTCTTTATGAGGAGTTGTGGCCCGTTGTC
AGGCAACGTGGCGTGGTGTGCACTGTGTTTGCTGACGCAACCCCCACTGGTTGGGGCATTGCCACCACCT
GTCAGCTCCTTTCCGGGACTTTCGCTTTCCCCCTCCCTATTGCCACGGCGGAACTCATCGCCGCCTGCCT
TGCCCGCTGCTGGACAGGGGCTCGGCTGTTGGGCACTGACAATTCCGTGGTGTTGTCGGGGAAGCTGACG
TCCTTTCCATGGCTGCTCGCCTGTGTTGCCACCTGGATTCTGCGCGGGACGTCCTTCTGCTACGTCCCTT
CGGCCCTCAATCCAGCGGACCTTCCTTCCCGCGGCCTGCTGCCGGCTCTGCGGCCTCTTCCGCGTCTTCG
CCTTCGCCCTCAGACGAGTCGGATCTCCCTTTGGGCCGCCTCCCCGCCTGGAATTAATTCTGCAGTCGAG
ACCTAGAAAAACATGGAGCAATCACAAGTAGCAATACAGCAGCTACCAATGCTGATTGTGCCTGGCTAGA
AGCACAAGAGGAGGAGGAGGTGGGTTTTCCAGTCACACCTCAGGTACCTTTAAGACCAATGACTTACAAG
GCAGCTGTAGATCTTAGCCACTTTTTAAAAGAAAAGAGGGGACTGGAAGGGCTAATTCACTCCCAACGAA
GACAAGATCTGCTTTTTGCTTGTACTGGGTCTCTCTGGTTAGACCAGATCTGAGCCTGGGAGCTCTCTGG
CTAACTAGGGAACCCACTGCTTAAGCCTCAATAAAGCTTGCCTTGAGTGCTTCAAGTAGTGTGTGCCCGT
CTGTTGTGTGACTCTGGTAACTAGAGATCCCTCAGACCCTTTTAGTCAGTGTGGAAAATCTCTAGCAGTA
GTAGTTCATGTCATCTTATTATTCAGTATTTATAACTTGCAAAGAAATGAATATCAGAGAGTGAGAGGCC
TTGACATTGTTTAAACCCGCTGATCAGCCTCGACTGTGCCTTCTAGTTGCCAGCCATCTGTTGTTTGCCC
CTCCCCCGTGCCTTCCTTGACCCTGGAAGGTGCCACTCCCACTGTCCTTTCCTAATAAAATGAGGAAATT
GCATCGCATTGTCTGAGTAGGTGTCATTCTATTCTGGGGGGTGGGGTGGGGCAGGACAGCAAGGGGGAGG
ATTGGGAAGACAATAGCAGGCATGCTGGGGATGCGGTGGGCTCTATGGCTTCTGAGGCGGAAAGAACCAG
CTGGGGCTCTAGGGGGTATCCCC
[124 nt withheld, positions 4574-4697]
C
[91 nt withheld, positions 4699-4789]
A
[49 nt withheld, positions 4791-4839]
CCTTTGACGTTGGAGTCCACGTTCTTT
[37 nt withheld, positions 4867-4903]
ACCCTATCTCGGTCTATTCTTTTGATTTATAAGGGATTTTGCCGATTTCGGCCTATTGGTTAAAAAATGA
GCTGATTTAACAAAAATTTAACGCGAATTAATTCTGTGGAATGTGTGTCAGTTAGGGTGTGGAAAGTCCC
CAGGCTCCCCAGCAGGCAGAAGTATGCAAAGCATGCATCTCAATTAGTCAGCAACCAGGTGTGGAAAGTC
CCCAGGCTCCCCAGCAGGCAGAAGTATGCAAAGCATGCATCTCAATTAGTCAGCAACCATAGTCCCGCCC
CTAACTCCGCCCATCCCGCCCCTAACTCCGCCCAGTTCCGCCCATTCTCCGCCCCATGGCTGACTAATTT
TTTTTATTTATGCAGAGGCCGAGGCCGCCTCTGCCTCTGAGCTATTCCAGAAGTAGTGAGGAGGCTTTTT
TGGAGGCCTAGGCTTTTGCAAAAAGCTCCCGGGAGCTTGTATATCCATTTTCGGATCTGATCAGCACGTG
ATGAAAAAGCCTGAACTCACCGCGACGTCTGTCGAGAAGTTTCTGATCGAAAAGTTCGACAGCGTCTCCG
ACCTGATGCAGCTCTCGGAGGGCGAAGAATCTCGTGCTTTCAGCTTCGATGTAGGAGGGCGTGGATATGT
CCTGCGGGTAAATAGCTGCGCCGATGGTTTCTACAAAGATCGTTATGTTTATCGGCACTTTGCATCGGCC
GCGCTCCCGATTCCGGAAGTGCTTGACATTGGGGAATTCAGCGAGAGCCTGACCTATTGCATCTCCCGCC
GTGCACAGGGTGTCACGTTGCAAGACCTGCCTGAAACCGAACTGCCCGCTGTTCTGCAGCCGGTCGCGGA
GGCCATGGATGCGATCGCTGCGGCCGATCTTAGCCAGACGAGCGGGTTCGGCCCATTCGGACCGCAAGGA
ATCGGTCAATACACTACATGGCGTGATTTCATATGCGCGATTGCTGATCCCCATGTGTATCACTGGCAAA
CTGTGATGGACGACACCGTCAGTGCGTCCGTCGCGCAGGCTCTCGATGAGCTGATGCTTTGGGCCGAGGA
CTGCCCCGAAGTCCGGCACCTCGTGCACGCGGATTTCGGCTCCAACAATGTCCTGACGGACAATGGCCGC
ATAACAGCGGTCATTGACTGGAGCGAGGCGATGTTCGGGGATTCCCAATACGAGGTCGCCAACATCTTCT
TCTGGAGGCCGTGGTTGGCTTGTATGGAGCAGCAGACGCGCTACTTCGAGCGGAGGCATCCGGAGCTTGC
AGGATCGCCGCGGCTCCGGGCGTATATGCTCCGCATTGGTCTTGACCAACTCTATCAGAGCTTGGTTGAC
GGCAATTTCGATGATGCAGCTTGGGCGCAGGGTCGATGCGACGCAATCGTCCGATCCGGAGCCGGGACTG
TCGGGCGTACACAAATCGCCCGCAGAAGCGCGGCCGTCTGGACCGATGGCTGTGTAGAAGTACTCGCCGA
TAGTGGAAACCGACGCCCCAGCACTCGTCCGAGGGCAAAGGAATAGCACGTGCTACGAGATTTCGATTCC
ACCGCCGCCTTCTATGAAAGGTTGGGCTTCGGAATCGTTTTCCGGGACGCCGGCTGGATGATCCTCCAGC
GCGGGGATCTCATGCTGGAGTTCTTCGCCCACCCCAACTTGTTTATTGCAGCTTATAATGGTTACAAATA
AAGCAATAGCATCACAAATTTCACAAATAAAGCATTTTTTTCACTGCATTCTAGTTGTGGTTTGTCCAAA
CTCATCAATGTATCTTATCATGTCTGTATACCGTCGACCTCTAGCTAGAGCTTGGCGTAATCATGGTCAT
AGCTGTTTCCTGTGTGAAATTGTTATCCGCTCACAATTCCACACAACATACGAGCCGGAAGCATAAAGTG
TAAAGCCTGGGGTGCCTAATGAGTGAGCTAACTCACATTAATTGCGTTGCGCTCACTGCCCGCTTTCCAG
TCGGGAAACCTGTCGTGCCAGCTGCATTAATGAATCGGCCAACGCGCGGGGAGAGGCGGWTTSCGYATTR
GGCGCTCTTCCGCTTCCTCGCTCACTGACTCGCTGCGCTCGGTCGTTCGGCTGCGGCGAGCGGTATCAGC
TCACTCAAAGGCGGTAATACGGTTATCCACAGAATCAGGGGATAACGCAGGAAAGAACATGTGAGCAAAA
GGCCAGCAAAAGGCCAGGAACCGTAAAAAGGCCGCGTTGCTGGCGTTTTTCCATAGGCTCCGCCCCCCTG
ACGAGCATCACAAAAATCGACGCTCAAGTCAGAGGTGGCGAAACCCGACAGGACTATAAAGATACCAGGC
GTTTCCCCCTGGAAGCTCCCTCGTGCGCTCTCCTGTTCCGACCCTGCCGCTTACCGGATACCTGTCCGCC
TTTCTCCCTTCGGGAAGCGTGGCGCTTTCTCATAGCTCACGCTGTAGGTATCTCAGTTCGGTGTAGGTCG
TTCGCTCCAAGCTGGGCTGTGTGCACGAACCCCCCGTTCAGCCCGACCGCTGCGCCTTATCCGGTAACTA
TCGTCTTGAGTCCAACCCGGTAAGACACGACTTATCGCCACTGGCAGCAGCCACTGGTAACAGGATTAGC
AGAGCGAGGTATGTAGGCGGTGCTACAGAGTTCTTGAAGTGGTGGCCTAACTACGGCTACACTAGAAGGA
CAGTATTTGGTATCTGCGCTCTGCTGAAGCCAGTTACCTTCGGAAAAAGAGTTGGTAGCTCTTGATCCGG
CAAACAAACCACCGCTGGTAGCGGTGGTTTTTTTGTTTGCAAGCAGCAGATTACGCGCAGAAAAAAAGGA
TCTCAAGAAGATCCTTTGATCTTTTCTACGGGGTCTGACGCTCAGTGGAACGAAAACTCACGTTAAGGGA
TTTTGGTCATGAAAWTATAAAAAAGGATCTTCACCTAGATCCTTTTAAATTAAAAATGAAGTTTTAAATC
AATCTAAAGTATATATGAGTAAACTTGGTCTGACAGTTACCAATGCTTAATCAGTGAGGCACCTATCTCA
GCGATCTGTCTATTTCGTTCATCCATAGTTGCCTGACTCCCCGTCGTGTAGATAACTACGATACGGGAGG
GCTTACCATCTGGCCCCAGTGCTGCAATGATACCGCGAGACCCACGCTCACCGGCTCCAGATTTATCAGC
AATAAACCAGCCAGCCGGAAGGGCCGAGCGCAGAAGTGGTCCTGCAACTTTATCCGCCTCCATCCAGTCT
ATTAATTGTTGCCGGGAAGCTAGAGTAAGTAGTTCGCCAGTTAATAGTTTGCGCAACGTTGTTGCCATTG
CTACAGGCATCGTGGTGTCACGCTCGTCGTTTGGTATGGCTTCATTCAGCTCCGGTTCCCAACGATCAAG
GCGAGTTACATGATCCCCCATGTTGTGCAAAAAAGCGGTTAGCTCCTTCGGTCCTCCGATCGTTGTCAGA
AGTAAGTTGGCCGCAGTGTTATCACTCATGGTTATGGCAGCACTGCATAATTCTCTTACTGTCATGCCAT
CCGTAAGATGCTTTTCTGTGACTGGTGAGTACTCAACCAAGTCATTCTGAGAATAGTGTATGCGGCGACC
GAGTTGCTCTTGCCCGGCGTCAATACGGGATAATACCGCGCCACATAGCAGAACTTTAAAAGTGCTCATC
ATTGGAAAACGTTCTTCGGGGCGAAAACTCTCAAGGATCTTACCGCTGTTGAGATCCAGTTCGATGTAAC
CCACTCGTGCACCCAACTGATCTTCAGCATCTTTTACTTTCACCAGCGTTTCTGGGTGAGCAAAAACAGG
AAGGCAAAATGCCGCAAAAAAGGGAATAAGGGCGACACGGAAATGTTGAATACTCATACTCTTCCTTTTT
CAATATTATTGAAGCATTTATCAGGGTTATTGTCTCATGAGCGGATACATATTTGAATGTATTTAGAAAA
ATAAACAAATAGGGGTTCCGCGCACATTTCCCCGAAAAGTGCCACCTGACGTCGACGGATCGGGAGATCA
ACTTGTTTATTGCAGCTTATAATGGTTACAAATAAAGCAATAGCATCACAAATTTCACAAATAAAGCATT
TTTTTCACTGCATTCTAGTTGTGGTTTGTCCAAACTCATCAATGTATCTTATCATGTCTGGATCAACTGG
ATAACTCAAGCTAACCAAAATCATCCCAAACTTCCCACCCCATACCCTATTACCACTGCCAATTACCTGT
GGTTTCATTTACTCTAAACCTGTGATTCCTCTGAATTATTTTCATTTTAAAGAAATTGTATTTGTTAAAT
ATGTACTACAAACTTAGTAGTTGGAAGGGCTAATTCACTCCCAAAGAAGACAAGATATCCTTGATCTGTG
GATCTACCACACACAAGGCTACTTCCCTGATTAGCAGAACTACACACCAGGGCCAGGGGTCAGATATCCA
CTGACCTTTGGATGGTGCTACAAGCTAGTACCAGTTGAGCCAGATAAGGTAGAAGAGGCCAATAAAGGAG
AGAACACCAGCTTGTTACACCCTGTGAGCCTGCATGGGATGGATGACCCGGAGAGAGAAGTGTTAGAGTG
GAGGTTTGACAGCCGCCTAGCATTTCATCACGTGGCCCGAGAGCTGCATCCGGAGTACTTCAAGAACTGC
TGATATCGAGCTTGCTACAAGGGACTTTCCGCTGGGGACTTTCCAGGGAGGCGTGGCCTGGGCGGGACTG
GGGAGTGGCGAGCCCTCAGATCCTGCATATAAGCAGCTGCTTTTTGCCTGTACTGGGTCTCTCTGGTTAG
ACCAGATCTGAGCCTGGGAGCTCTCTGGCTAACTAGGGAACCCACTGCTTAAGCCTCAATAAAGCTTGCC
TTGAGTGCTTCAAGTAGTGTGTGCCCGTCTGTTGTGTGACTCTGGTAACTAGAGATCCCTCAGACCCTTT
TAGTCAGTGTGGAAAATCTCTAGCAGTGGCGCCCGAACAGGGACTTGAAAGCGAAAGGGAAACCAGAGGA
GCTCTCTCGACGCAGGACTCGGCTTGCTGAAGCGCGCACGGCAAGAGGCGAGGGGCGGCGACTGGTGAGT
ACGCCAAAAATTTTGACTAGCGGAGGCTAGAAGGAGAGAGATGGGTGCGAGAGCGTCAGTATTAAGCGGG
GGAGAATTAGATCGCGATGGGAAAAAATTCGGTTAAGGCCAGGGGGAAAGAAAAAATATAAATTAAAACA
TATAGTATGGGCAAGCAGGGAGCTAGAACGATTCGCAGTTAATCCTGGCCTGTTAGAAACATCAGAAGGC
TGTAGACAAATACTGGGACAGCTACAACCATCCCTTCAGACAGGATCAGAAGAACTTAGATCATTATATA
ATACAGTAGCAACCCTCTATTGTGTGCATCAAAGGATAGAGATAAAAGACACCAAGGAAGCTTTAGACAA
GATAGAGGAAGAGCAAAACAAAAGTAAGACCACCGCACAGCAAGCGGCCGGCCGCTGATCTTCAGACCTG
GAGGAGGAGATATGAGGGACAATTGGAGAAGTGAATTATATAAATATAAAGTAGTAAAAATTGAACCATT
AGGAGTAGCACCCACCAAGGCAAAGAGAAGAGTGGTGCAGAGAGAAAAAAGAGCAGTGGGAATAGGAGCT
TTGTTCCTTGGGTTCTTGGGAGCAGCAGGAAGCACTATGGGCGCAGCGTCAATGACGCTGACGGTACAGG
CCAGACAATTATTGTCTGGTATAGTGCAGCAGCAGAACAATTTGCTGAGGGCTATTGAGGCGCAACAGCA
TCTGTTGCAACTCACAGTCTGGGGCATCAAGCAGCTCCAGGCAAGAATCCTGGCTGTGGAAAGATACCTA
AAGGATCAACAGCTCCTGGGGATTTGGGGTTGCTCTGGAAAACTCATTTGCACCACTGCTGTGCCTTGGA
ATGCTAGTTGGAGTAATAAATCTCTGGAACAGATTTGGAATCACACGACCTGGATGGAGTGGGACAGAGA
AATTAACAATTACACAAGCTTAATACACTCCTTAATTGAAGAATCGCAAAACCAGCAAGAAAAGAATGAA
CAAGAATTATTGGAATTAGATAAATGGGCAAGTTTGTGGAATTGGTTTAACATAACAAATTGGCTGTGGT
ATATAAAATTATTCATAATGATAGTAGGAGGCTTGGTAGGTTTAAGAATAGTTTTTGCTGTACTTTCTAT
AGTGAATAGAGTTAGGCAGGGATATTCACCATTATCGTTTCAGACCCACCTCCCAACCCCGAGGGGACCC
GACAGGCCCGAAGGAATAGAAGAAGAAGGTGGAGAGAGAGACAGAGACAGATCCATTCGATTAGTGAACG
GATCGGCACTGCGTGCGCCAATTCTGCAGACAAATGGCAGTATTCATCCACAATTTTAAAAGAAAAGGGG
GGATTGGGGGGTACAGTGCAGGGGAAAGAATAGTAGACATAATAGCAACAGACATACAAACTAAAGAATT
ACAAAAACAAATTACAAAAATTCAAAATTTTCGGGTTTATTACAGGGACAGCAGAGATCCAGTTTGGTTA
GTACCGGGCCCGCTCTAGTCCGGAATCAGTCCTGCTCCTCGGCCACGAAGTGCACGCAGTTGCCGGCCGG
GTCGCGCAGGGCGAACTCCCGCCCCCACGGCTGCTCGCCGATCTCGGTCATGGCCGGCCCGGAGGCGTCC
CGGAAGTTCGTGGACACGACCTCCGACCACTCGGCGTACAGCTCGTCCAGGCCGCGCACCCACACCCAGG
CCAGGGTGTTGTCCGGCACCACCTGGTCCTGGACCGCGCTGATGAACAGGGTCACGTCGTCCCGGACCAC
ACCGGCGAAGTCGTCCTCCACGAAGTCCCGGGAGAACCCGAGCCGGTCGGTCCAGAACTCGACCGCTCCG
GCGACGTCGCGCGCGGTGAGCACCGGAACGGCACTGGTCAACTTGGCCATGGTGGCCCTCCTATAGTGAG
TCGTATTATACTATGCCGATATACTATGCCGATGATTAATTGTCAACACGTGCTGCAGGTCCGAGGTT
